>Addgene plasmid #240804 | p2T-CAG-CIBN-eGFP-CAAX-Puro | addgene full sequence | sequence record 482097 | Addgene NGS Result
ACGGGGTCTGACGCTCAGTGGAACGAAAACTCACGTTAAGGGATTTTGGTCATGAGATTATCAAAAAGGA
TCTTCACCTAGATCCTTTTAAATTAAAAATGAAGTTTTAAATCAATCTAAAGTATATATGAGTAAACTTG
GTCTGACAGTTACCAATGCTTAATCAGTGAGGCACCTATCTCAGCGATCTGTCTATTTCGTTCATCCATA
GTTGCCTGACTCCCCGTCGTGTAGATAACTACGATACGGGAGGGCTTACCATCTGGCCCCAGTGCTGCAA
TGATACCGCGAGACCCACGCTCACCGGCTCCAGATTTATCAGCAATAAACCAGCCAGCCGGAAGGGCCGA
GCGCAGAAGTGGTCCTGCAACTTTATCCGCCTCCATCCAGTCTATTAATTGTTGCCGGGAAGCTAGAGTA
AGTAGTTCGCCAGTTAATAGTTTGCGCAACGTTGTTGCCATTGCTACAGGCATCGTGGTGTCACGCTCGT
CGTTTGGTATGGCTTCATTCAGCTCCGGTTCCCAACGATCAAGGCGAGTTACATGATCCCCCATGTTGTG
CAAAAAAGCGGTTAGCTCCTTCGGTCCTCCGATCGTTGTCAGAAGTAAGTTGGCCGCAGTGTTATCACTC
ATGGTTATGGCAGCACTGCATAATTCTCTTACTGTCATGCCATCCGTAAGATGCTTTTCTGTGACTGGTG
AGTACTCAACCAAGTCATTCTGAGAATAGTGTATGCGGCGACCGAGTTGCTCTTGCCCGGCGTCAATACG
GGATAATACCGCGCCACATAGCAGAACTTTAAAAGTGCTCATCATTGGAAAACGTTCTTCGGGGCGAAAA
CTCTCAAGGATCTTACCGCTGTTGAGATCCAGTTCGATGTAACCCACTCGTGCACCCAACTGATCTTCAG
CATCTTTTACTTTCACCAGCGTTTCTGGGTGAGCAAAAACAGGAAGGCAAAATGCCGCAAAAAAGGGAAT
AAGGGCGACACGGAAATGTTGAATACTCATACTCTTCCTTTTTCAATATTATTGAAGCATTTATCAGGGT
TATTGTCTCATGAGCGGATACATATTTGAATGTATTTAGAAAAATAAACAAATAGGGGTTCCGCGCACAT
TTCCCCGAAAAGTGCCACCTAAATTGTAAGCGTTAATATTTTGTTAAAATTCGCGTTAAATTTTTGTTAA
ATCAGCTCATTTTTTAACCAATAGGCCGAAATCGGCAAAATCCCTTATAAATCAAAAGAATAGACCGAGA
TAGGGT
[37 nt withheld, positions 1267-1303]
AAAGAACGTGGACTCCAACGTCAAAGG
[49 nt withheld, positions 1331-1379]
T
[91 nt withheld, positions 1381-1471]
G
[52 nt withheld, positions 1473-1524]
GGCGGGTGTGGT
[59 nt withheld, positions 1537-1595]
CCCATTCGCCATTCAGGCTGCGCAACTGTTGGGAAGGGCGATCGGTGCGGGCCTCTTCGCTATTACGCCA
GCTGGCGAAAGGGGGATGTGCTGCAAGGCGATTAAGTTGGGTAACGCCAGGGTTTTCCCAGTCACGACGT
TGTAAAACGACGGCCAGTGAGCGCGCGTAATACGACTCACTATAGGGCGAATTGGGTACCGGCATATGGT
TCTTGACAGAGGTGTAAAAAGTACTCAAAAATTTTACTCAAGTGAAAGTACAAGTACTTAGGGAAAATTT
TACTCAATTAAAAGTAAAAGTATCTGGCTAGAATCTTACTTGAGTAAAAGTAAAAAAGTACTCCATTAAA
ATTGTACTTGAGTATTAAGGAAGTAAAAGTAAAAGCAAGAAAGATCGATCTCGAAGGATCTGGAGGCCAC
AAGCTTGCTCGACATTGATTATTGACTAGTTATTAATAGTAATCAATTACGGGGTCATTAGTTCATAGCC
CATATATGGAGTTCCGCGTTACATAACTTACGGTAAATGGCCCGCCTGGCTGACCGCCCAACGACCCCCG
CCCATTGACGTCAATAATGACGTATGTTCCCATAGTAACGCCAATAGGGACTTTCCATTGACGTCAATGG
GTGGAGTATTTACGGTAAACTGCCCACTTGGCAGTACATCAAGTGTATCATATGCCAAGTACGCCCCCTA
TTGACGTCAATGACGGTAAATGGCCCGCCTGGCATTATGCCCAGTACATGACCTTATGGGACTTTCCTAC
TTGGCAGTACATCTACGTATTAGTCATCGCTATTACCATGGTCGAGGTGAGCCCCACGTTCTGCTTCACT
CTCCCCATCTCCCCCCCCTCCCCACCCCCAATTTTGTATTTATTTATTTTTTAATTATTTTGTGCAGCGA
TGGGGGCGGGGGGGGGGGGGGGGGCCGCGCCCGGGGGGGGGGGGGCGGGGGGGGGGGGGGGGGGGGGACG
AGGCGGAGAGGTGCGGCGGCAGCCACTCTGAGCGGCGCGCTCCGAAAGTTTCCTTTTATGGCGAGGCGGC
GGCGGCGGCGGCCCTATAAAAAGCGAAGCGCGCGGCGGGCGGGAGTCGCTGCGCGCTGCCTTCGCCCCGT
GCCCCGCTCCGCCGCCGCCTCGCGCCGCCCGCCCCGGCTCTGACTGACCGCGTTACTCCCACAGGTGAGC
GGGCGGGACGGCCCTTCTCCTCCGGGCTGTAATTAGCGCTTGGTTTAATGACGGCTTGTTTCTTTTCTGT
GGCTGCGTGAAAGCCTTGAGGGGCTCCGGGAGGGCCCTTTGTGCGGGGGGAGCGGCTCGGGGGGTGCGTG
CGTGTGTGTGTGCGTGGGGAGCGCCGCGTGCGGCTCCGCGCTGCCCGGCGGCTGTGAGCGCTGCGGGCGC
GGCGCGGGGCTTTGTGCGCTCCGCAGTGTGCGCGAGGGGAGCGCGGCCGGGGGCGGTGCCCCGCGGTGCG
GGGGGGGCTGCGAGGGGAACAAAGGCTGCGTGCGGGGTGTGTGCGTGGGGGGGTGAGCAGGGGGTGTGGG
CGCGTCGGTCGGGCTGCAACCCCCCCTGCACCCCCCTCCCCGAGTTGCTGAGCACGGCCCGGCTTCGGGT
GCGGGGCTCCGTACGGGGCGTGGCGCGGGGCTCGCCGTGCCGGGCGGGGGGTGGCGGCAGGTGGGGGTGC
CGGGCGGGGCGGGGCCGCCTCGGGCCGGGGAGGGCTCGGGGGAGGGGCGCGGCGGCCCCCGGAGCGCCGG
CGGCTGTCGAGGCGCGGCGAGCCGCAGCCATTGCCTTTTATGGTAATCGTGCGAGAGGGCGCAGGGACTT
CCTTTGTCCCAAATCTGTGCGGAGCCGAAATCTGGGAGGCGCCGCCGCACCCCCTCTAGCGGGCGCGGGG
CGAAGCGGTGCGGCGCCGGCAGGAAGGAAATGGGCGGGGAGGGCCTTCGTGCGTCGCCGCGCCGCCGTCC
CCTTCTCCCTCTCCAGCCTCGGGGCTGTCCGCGGGGGGACGGCTGCCTTCGGGGGGGACGGGGCAGGGCG
GGGTTCGGCTTCTGGCGTGTGACCGGCGGCTCTAGAGCCTCTGCTAACCATGTTCATGCCTTCTTCTTTT
TCCTACAGCTCCTGGGCAACGTGCTGGTTATTGTGCTGTCTCATCATTTTGGCAAAGAATTCCTCGAGCG
GCCGCCACCATGAATGGAGCTATAGGAGGTGACCTTTTGCTCAATTTTCCTGACATGTCGGTCCTAGAGC
GCCAAAGGGCTCACCTCAAGTACCTCAATCCCACCTTTGATTCTCCTCTCGCCGGCTTCTTTGCCGATTC
TTCAATGATTACCGGCGGCGAGATGGACAGCTATCTTTCGACTGCCGGTTTGAATCTTCCGATGATGTAC
GGTGAGACGACGGTGGAAGGTGATTCAAGACTCTCAATTTCGCCGGAAACGACGCTTGGGACTGGAAATT
TCAAGGCAGCGAAGTTTGATACAGAGACTAAGGATTGTAATGAGGCGGCGAAGAAGATGACGATGAACAG
AGATGACCTAGTAGAAGAAGGAGAAGAAGAGAAGTCGAAAATAACAGAGCAAAACAATGGGAGCACAAAA
AGCATCAAGAAGATGAAACACAAAGCCAAGAAAGAAGAGAACAATTTCTCTAATGATTCATCTAAAGTGA
CGAAGGAATTGGAGAAAACGGATTATATTCATGTACCGGTCGCCACCATGGTGAGCAAGGGCGAGGAGCT
GTTCACCGGGGTGGTGCCCATCCTGGTCGAGCTGGACGGCGACGTAAACGGCCACAAGTTCAGCGTGTCC
GGCGAGGGCGAGGGCGATGCCACCTACGGCAAGCTGACCCTGAAGTTCATCTGCACCACCGGCAAGCTGC
CCGTGCCCTGGCCCACCCTCGTGACCACCCTGACCTACGGCGTGCAGTGCTTCAGCCGCTACCCCGACCA
CATGAAGCAGCACGACTTCTTCAAGTCCGCCATGCCCGAAGGCTACGTCCAGGAGCGCACCATCTTCTTC
AAGGACGACGGCAACTACAAGACCCGCGCCGAGGTGAAGTTCGAGGGCGACACCCTGGTGAACCGCATCG
AGCTGAAGGGCATCGACTTCAAGGAGGACGGCAACATCCTGGGGCACAAGCTGGAGTACAACTACAACAG
CCACAACGTCTATATCATGGCCGACAAGCAGAAGAACGGCATCAAGGTGAACTTCAAGATCCGCCACAAC
ATCGAGGACGGCAGCGTGCAGCTCGCCGACCACTACCAGCAGAACACCCCCATCGGCGACGGCCCCGTGC
TGCTGCCCGACAACCACTACCTGAGCACCCAGTCCGCCCTGAGCAAAGACCCCAACGAGAAGCGCGATCA
CATGGTCCTGCTGGAGTTCGTGACCGCCGCCGGGATCACTCTCGGCATGGACGAGCTGTATAAGGGTAAA
AAGAAGAAAAAGAAGTCAAAGACAAAGTGTGTAATTATGTAGCCCGGGAATTCCGCCCCTCTCCCCCCCT
AACGTTACTGGCCGAAGCCGCTTGGAATAAGGCCGGTGTGCGTTTGTCTATATGTTATTTTCCACCATAT
TGCCGTCTTTTGGCAATGTGAGGGCCCGGAAACCTGGCCCTGTCTTCTTGACGAGCATTCCTAGGGGTCT
TTCCCCTCTCGCCAAAGGAATGCAAGGTCTGTTGAATGTCGTGAAGGAAGCAGTTCCTCTGGAAGCTTCT
TGAAGACAAACAACGTCTGTAGCGACCCTTTGCAGGCAGCGGAACCCCCCACCTGGCGACAGGTGCCTCT
GCGGCCAAAAGCCACGTGTATAAGATACACCTGCAAAGGCGGCACAACCCCAGTGCCACGTTGTGAGTTG
GATAGTTGTGGAAAGAGTCAAATGGCTCTCCTCAAGCGTATTCAACAAGGGGCTGAAGGATGCCCAGAAG
GTACCCCATTGTATGGGATCTGATCTGGGGCCTCGGTGCACATGCTTTACATGTGTTTAGTCGAGGTTAA
AAAAACGTCTAGGCCCCCCGAACCACGGGGACGTGGTTTTCCTTTGAAAAACACGATGATAATATGGATA
TGGCCACAACGGTCGCCACCATGACCGAGTACAAGCCCACGGTGCGCCTCGCCACCCGCGACGACGTCCC
CAGGGCCGTACGCACCCTCGCCGCCGCGTTCGCCGACTACCCCGCCACGCGCCACACCGTCGATCCGGAC
CGCCACATCGAGCGGGTCACCGAGCTGCAAGAACTCTTCCTCACGCGCGTCGGGCTCGACATCGGCAAGG
TGTGGGTCGCGGACGACGGCGCCGCGGTGGCGGTCTGGACCACGCCGGAGAGCGTCGAAGCGGGGGCGGT
GTTCGCCGAGATCGGCCCGCGCATGGCCGAGTTGAGCGGTTCCCGGCTGGCCGCGCAGCAACAGATGGAA
GGCCTCCTGGCGCCGCACCGGCCCAAGGAGCCCGCGTGGTTCCTGGCCACCGTCGGCGTCTCGCCCGACC
ACCAGGGCAAGGGTCTGGGCAGCGCCGTCGTGCTCCCCGGAGTGGAGGCGGCCGAGCGCGCCGGGGTGCC
CGCCTTCCTGGAGACCTCCGCGCCCCGCAACCTCCCCTTCTACGAGCGGCTCGGCTTCACCGTCACCGCC
GACGTCGAGGTGCCCGAAGGACCGCGCACCTGGTGCATGACCCGCAAGCCCGGTGCCTGAGGCATGGACG
AGCTGTACAAGTAGTCTAGTGGATCCACCGATGATGATCCAGACATGATAAGATACATTGATGAGTTTGG
ACAAACCACAACTAGAATGCAGTGAAAAAAATGCTTTATTTGTGAAATTTGTGATGCTATTGCTTTATTT
GTAACCATTATAAGCTGCAATAAACAAGTTAACAACAACAATTGCATTCATTTTATGTTTCAGGTTCAGG
GGGAGGTGTGGGAGGTTTTTTAAAGCAAGTAAAACCTCTACAAATGTGGTATGGCTGATTATGATCCTCT
AGATCAGATCTTCGATGGATCCAGACCACCTCCCCTGCGAGCCCGTCGACCTCTAGCACACCCTAACTGA
CACACATTCCACAGAATTCAAGTGATCTCCAAAAAATAAGTACTTTTTGACTGTAAATAAAATTGTAAGG
AGTAAAAAGTACTTTTTTTTCTAAAAAAATGTAATTAAGTAAAAGTAAAAGTATTGATTTTTAATTGTAC
TCAAGTAAAGTAAAAATCCCCAAAAATAATACTTAAGTACAGTAATCAAGTAAAATTACTCAAGTACTTT
ACACCTCTGGTTCTTGACCCCCTACCTTCAGCAAGCCCAGCAGATCCGAGCTCCAGCTTTTGTTCCCTTT
AGTGAGGGTTAATTGCGCGCTTGGCGTAATCATGGTCATAGCTGTTTCCTGTGTGAAATTGTTATCCGCT
CACAATTCCACACAACATACGAGCCGGAAGCATAAAGTGTAAAGCCTGGGGTGCCTAATGAGTGAGCTAA
CTCACATTAATTGCGTTGCGCTCACTGCCCGCTTTCCAGTCGGGAAACCTGTCGTGCCAGCTGCATTAAT
GAATCGGCCAACGCGCGGGGAGAGGCGGTTTGCGTATTGGGCGCTCTTCCGCTTCCTCGCTCACTGACTC
GCTGCGCTCGGTCGTTCGGCTGCGGCGAGCGGTATCAGCTCACTCAAAGGCGGTAATACGGTTATCCACA
GAATCAGGGGATAACGCAGGAAAGAACATGTGAGCAAAAGGCCAGCAAAAGGCCAGGAACCGTAAAAAGG
CCGCGTTGCTGGCGTTTTTCCATAGGCTCCGCCCCCCTGACGAGCATCACAAAAATCGACGCTCAAGTCA
GAGGTGGCGAAACCCGACAGGACTATAAAGATACCAGGCGTTTCCCCCTGGAAGCTCCCTCGTGCGCTCT
CCTGTTCCGACCCTGCCGCTTACCGGATACCTGTCCGCCTTTCTCCCTTCGGGAAGCGTGGCGCTTTCTC
ATAGCTCACGCTGTAGGTATCTCAGTTCGGTGTAGGTCGTTCGCTCCAAGCTGGGCTGTGTGCACGAACC
CCCCGTTCAGCCCGACCGCTGCGCCTTATCCGGTAACTATCGTCTTGAGTCCAACCCGGTAAGACACGAC
TTATCGCCACTGGCAGCAGCCACTGGTAACAGGATTAGCAGAGCGAGGTATGTAGGCGGTGCTACAGAGT
TCTTGAAGTGGTGGCCTAACTACGGCTACACTAGAAGAACAGTATTTGGTATCTGCGCTCTGCTGAAGCC
AGTTACCTTCGGAAAAAGAGTTGGTAGCTCTTGATCCGGCAAACAAACCACCGCTGGTAGCGGTGGTTTT
TTTGTTTGCAAGCAGCAGATTACGCGCAGAAAAAAAGGATCTCAAGAAGATCCTTTGATCTTTTCT
Features (pLannotate 1.2.2; 24 found; start..end, strand, type, name):
    150..1010    -  CDS            AmpR: β-lactamase; bla; confers resistance to ampicillin, carbenicillin, and related antibiotics
   1011..1115    -  promoter       AmpR promoter: bla
   1141..1595    -  rep_origin     f1 ori (sequence partly withheld): f1 bacteriophage origin of replication; arrow indicates direction of (+) strand synthesis
   1600..1755    -  CDS            lacZα (fragment): LacZα fragment of β-galactosidase; lacZ fragment
   1763..1781    +  promoter       T7 promoter: promoter for bacteriophage T7 RNA polymerase
   2026..2405    +  enhancer       CMV enhancer: human cytomegalovirus immediate early enhancer
   2407..2686    +  promoter       chicken β-actin promoter: No description available
   2687..3703    +  intron         chimeric intron: chimera between introns from chicken β-actin and rabbit β-globin
   3701..3757    +  CDS            HBB (fragment): HBB_LEPEU - Experimental evidence at protein level: Swiss-Prot protein existence level 1. Involved in oxygen transport from the lung to the various peripheral tissues. From Lepus europaeus (European hare).
   3775..4284    +  CDS            CIBN: N-terminal portion of the CIB1 transcription factor from Arabidopsis thaliana binds to CRY2 (cryptochrome 2) that has absorbed blue light (Kennedy et al., 2010)
   4303..5019    +  CDS            EGFP: EGFP is a basic (constitutively fluorescent) green fluorescent protein published in 1996, derived from Aequorea victoria. It is reported to be a rapidly-maturing weak dimer with moderate acid sensitivity.
   5020..5066    +  CDS            K-Ras (fragment): human small GTPase proto-oncoprotein
   5185..5647    +  misc_feature   IRES: internal ribosome entry site (IRES) of the encephalomyocarditis virus (EMCV)
   5676..6275    +  CDS            PuroR: puromycin N-acetyltransferase; pac from Streptomyces alboniger; confers resistance to puromycin
   6276..6299    +  CDS            mBanana (fragment): yellow monomeric derivative of DsRed fluorescent protein mammalian codon-optimized
   6321..6455    -  polyA_signal   SV40 poly(A) signal: SV40 polyadenylation signal
   6478..6561    -  CDS            large T antigen (fragment): large T antigen from SV40 (simian virus 40)
   6622..6649    -  promoter       SV40 promoter (fragment): SV40 enhancer and early promoter
   6911..6929    -  promoter       T3 promoter: promoter for bacteriophage T3 RNA polymerase
   6974..6990    -  protein_bind   lac operator: The lac repressor binds to the lac operator to inhibit transcription in E. coli. This inhibition can be relieved by adding lactose or isopropyl-β-D-thiogalactopyranoside (IPTG). lac repressor encoded by lacI
   6998..7028    -  promoter       lac promoter: promoter for the E. coli lac operon
   7043..7064    -  protein_bind   CAP binding site: CAP binding activates transcription in the presence of cAMP. E. coli catabolite activator protein
   7077..7169    -  CDS            lacI (fragment): lac repressor; lacI; The lac repressor binds to the lac operator to inhibit transcription in E. coli. This inhibition can be relieved by adding lactose or isopropyl-β-D-thiogalactopyranoside (IPTG).
   7352..7940    -  rep_origin     ori: high-copy-number ColE1/pMB1/pBR322/pUC origin of replication
