[The description below was written by a language model from this plasmid's Addgene catalogue record and pLannotate feature annotations shown in this document.]
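Description:
p2T-CAG-CIBN-eGFP-CAAX-Puro is a mammalian expression plasmid of about 8 kb built on the pminiTol2 backbone, a minimal Tol2 transposon vector. In vectors of this type the cargo can be integrated into the host genome when Tol2 transposase is co-supplied. The automated feature table does not annotate the Tol2 arms themselves, so their positions cannot be confirmed from the record. In bacteria the plasmid is maintained at high copy from a ColE1/pUC-type origin and selected with ampicillin through the β-lactamase gene. An f1 origin, lacZα and lac promoter remnants, and T7 and T3 promoters are carried over from the cloning-vector scaffold.

The payload is driven by the CAG promoter, annotated as the CMV enhancer, chicken β-actin promoter and chimeric β-actin/β-globin intron, which gives strong constitutive expression in many mammalian cell types. It encodes a synthetic fusion of CIBN, the N-terminal portion of Arabidopsis CIB1 that binds blue-light-activated CRY2, to EGFP. This is followed by a short K-Ras-derived fragment that corresponds to the CAAX prenylation motif named in the construct and targets the protein to the plasma membrane. An EMCV IRES downstream allows puromycin N-acetyltransferase to be translated from the same transcript, linking puromycin resistance to expression of the fusion. An SV40 poly(A) signal lies after the cassette, though it is annotated on the opposite strand. Several other short hits (HBB, mBanana, large T antigen, SV40 promoter fragments) are probably annotation artefacts or vector remnants.

The construct serves as the fluorescent, membrane-anchored half of a CRY2/CIBN optogenetic dimerisation system, allowing light-induced recruitment of CRY2-fused proteins to the plasma membrane in stably selected cells. The associated publication concerns epithelial tension and intestinal cell extrusion.
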