Addgene plasmid #240804: p2T-CAG-CIBN-eGFP-CAAX-Puro
Depositing lab: Hans Clevers. Publication: Epithelial tension controls intestinal cell extrusion. Krueger D, Spoelstra WK, Mastebroek DJ, Kok RNU, Wu S, Nikolaev M, Bannier-Helaouet M, Gjorevski N, Lutolf M, van Es J, van Zon J, Tans SJ, Clevers H. Science. 2025 Sep 4;389(6764):eadr8753. doi: 10.1126/science.adr8753. Epub 2025 Sep 4. PubMed 40906841.
Backbone
  Vector backbone: pminiTol2
  Vector type: Mammalian Expression, Synthetic Biology
Growth in bacteria
  Bacterial resistance: Ampicillin, 100 μg/mL
  Growth temperature: 37°C
  Growth strain: DH5alpha
  Copy number: High Copy
Gene/Insert
  Gene/Insert name: CIBN-eGFP
  Species: Synthetic
  Mutation: none
  Promoter: CAG
  Cloning method: Gibson Cloning
Terms and licenses: Academic/Nonprofit Terms; Industry Terms: Not Available to Industry
How to cite: p2T-CAG-CIBN-eGFP-CAAX-Puro was a gift from Hans Clevers (Addgene plasmid # 240804 ; http://n2t.net/addgene:240804 ; RRID:Addgene_240804)
